Addgene plasmid #188629: pHR Clover-VISH2
Purpose: Fluorescent reporter for SLP76/VISH2 pYtag biosensor
Depositing lab: Jared Toettcher. Depositing organization: Princeton University. Publication: pYtags enable spatiotemporal measurements of receptor tyrosine kinase signaling in living cells. Farahani PE, Yang X, Mesev EV, Fomby KA, Brumbaugh-Reed EH, Bashor CJ, Nelson CM, Toettcher JE. Elife. 2023 May 22;12:e82863. doi: 10.7554/eLife.82863. PubMed 37212240.
Backbone
  Vector backbone: pHR
  Total vector size (bp): 10354
  Vector type: Mammalian Expression, Lentiviral
Growth in bacteria
  Bacterial resistance: Ampicillin, 100 μg/mL
  Growth temperature: 37°C
  Growth strain: NEB Stable
  Copy number: Unknown
Gene/Insert
  Gene/Insert name: VISH2
  Species: Synthetic
  Insert size (bp): 1401
  Promoter: SFFV
  Tag / fusion protein: Clover (N terminal on insert)
  Cloning method: Gibson Cloning
  Sequencing primers: 5′ ccgacagactgagtcgcccggg; 3′ ccagaggttgattatcgataagc
Terms and licenses: Academic/Nonprofit Terms; Industry Terms: Not Available to Industry
Depositor comments: Please visit https://doi.org/10.1101/2022.08.13.503850 for bioRxiv preprint.
How to cite: pHR Clover-VISH2 was a gift from Jared Toettcher (Addgene plasmid # 188629 ; http://n2t.net/addgene:188629 ; RRID:Addgene_188629)
