[The description below was written by a language model from this plasmid's Addgene catalogue record and pLannotate feature annotations shown in this document.]
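Description:
pHR Clover-VISH2 is a lentiviral transfer plasmid built on the pHR backbone for expression in mammalian cells. It is listed at about 10.4 kb, and the sequenced record is 10,404 nt. It is maintained in E. coli through a high-copy ColE1/pUC-type origin and an ampicillin resistance gene (β-lactamase with its own promoter). The viral portion has the usual HIV-1-derived elements. These are a truncated 5' LTR, the Ψ packaging signal running into a gag fragment, the Rev response element for Rev-dependent nuclear export of the genomic RNA, the cPPT/CTS, and a self-inactivating ΔU3 3' LTR that limits LTR-driven transcription after integration. The backbone also carries leftover pieces of older vectors, including an SV40 promoter followed by gpt fragments, SV40 small t intron and poly(A) sequences, and partial TcR, rop and nef segments. The record assigns none of these a function in this construct.

The payload is a single open reading frame driven by the SFFV LTR promoter, a strong constitutive promoter often used in lentiviral vectors. It is followed by a WPRE, which enhances transcript stability and expression. The frame encodes the green/yellow fluorescent protein Clover fused to the N-terminus of VISH2, a synthetic insert. The annotation finds a human VAV1 fragment and a human ITK fragment in this insert, and the name suggests these are the two proteins' SH2 domains arranged in tandem, though the record does not state this. According to the catalogue entry, the fusion is the fluorescent reporter half of the SLP76/VISH2 pYtag biosensor. The associated publication describes pYtags as a system for spatiotemporal measurement of receptor tyrosine kinase signaling in living cells. No mammalian selection marker is annotated within the proviral region.
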