Features (pLannotate 1.2.2; 35 found; start..end, strand, type, name):
    522..622     +  CDS            Rev (fragment): human immunodeficiency virus 1 (HIV-1) Rev protein; rev; enhances nuclear export of unspliced and incompletely spliced viral mRNAs
    659..776     +  misc_feature   cPPT/CTS: central polypurine tract and central termination sequence of HIV-1
    813..845     -  misc_feature   MCS (fragment): pBluescript multiple cloning site
    929..1336    +  promoter       SFFV promoter: spleen focus-forming virus long terminal repeat (LTR) promoter
   1412..2098    +  CDS            Clover: Clover is a basic (constitutively fluorescent) green/yellow fluorescent protein published in 2012, derived from Aequorea victoria. It is reported to be a rapidly-maturing weak dimer with high acid sensitivity.
   2108..2392    +  CDS            VAV1 (fragment): VAV_HUMAN - Also known as VAV. Experimental evidence at protein level: Swiss-Prot protein existence level 1. Couples tyrosine kinase signals with the activation of the Rho/Rac GTPases, thus leading to cell differentiation and/or proliferation. From Homo sapiens (Human).
   2513..2812    +  CDS            ITK (fragment): ITK_HUMAN - Also known as EMT, LYK. Experimental evidence at protein level: Swiss-Prot protein existence level 1. Tyrosine kinase that plays an essential role in regulation of the adaptive immune response. Regulates the development, function and differentiation of conventional T-cells and nonconventional NKT-cells. When antigen presenting cells (APC) activate T-cell receptor (TCR), a series of phosphorylation lead to the recruitment of ITK to the cell membrane, in the vicinity of the stimulated TCR receptor, where it is phosphorylated by LCK. Phosphorylation leads to ITK autophosphorylation an
   2828..2858    +  misc_feature   MCS (fragment): pUC18/19 multiple cloning site
   2859..2877    +  misc_feature   MCS (fragment): pBluescript multiple cloning site
   2877..3465    +  misc_feature   WPRE: woodchuck hepatitis virus posttranscriptional regulatory element
   3466..3488    +  misc_feature   MCS (fragment): pBluescript multiple cloning site
   3505..3573    +  CDS            nef (fragment): NEF_HV1Z2 - Experimental evidence at protein level: Swiss-Prot protein existence level 1. Extracellular Nef protein targets CD4(+) T-lymphocytes for apoptosis by interacting with CXCR4 surface receptors. From Human immunodeficiency virus type 1 group M subtype D (isolate Z2/CDC-Z34) (HIV-1).
   3575..3808    +  LTR            3' LTR (ΔU3): self-inactivating 3' long terminal repeat (LTR) from HIV-1
   3833..3851    -  promoter       SP6 promoter: promoter for bacteriophage SP6 RNA polymerase
   4079..4358    +  CDS            TcR (fragment): tetracycline efflux protein; tet; confers resistance to tetracycline
   4359..4407    -  misc_feature   bom (fragment): basis of mobility region from pBR322
   4509..4544    -  CDS            rop (fragment): Rop protein, which maintains plasmids at low copy number; rop
   4639..4743    +  promoter       AmpR promoter: bla
   4744..5604    +  CDS            AmpR: β-lactamase; bla; confers resistance to ampicillin, carbenicillin, and related antibiotics
   5775..6363    +  rep_origin     ori: high-copy-number ColE1/pMB1/pBR322/pUC origin of replication
   6546..6602    +  CDS            lacI (fragment): lac repressor; lacI; The lac repressor binds to the lac operator to inhibit transcription in E. coli. This inhibition can be relieved by adding lactose or isopropyl-β-D-thiogalactopyranoside (IPTG).
   6609..6938    +  promoter       SV40 promoter: SV40 enhancer and early promoter
   7138..7257    +  CDS            gpt (fragment): XGPT_ECOLI - Also known as gpp, gxu. Experimental evidence at protein level: Swiss-Prot protein existence level 1. Purine salvage pathway enzyme that catalyzes the transfer of the ribosyl-5-phosphate group from 5-phospho-alpha-D-ribose 1- diphosphate (PRPP) to the N9 position of the 6-oxopurines guanine and xanthine to form the corresponding ribonucleotides GMP (guanosine 5'- monophosphate) and XMP (xanthosine 5'-monophosphate), with the release of PPi. To a lesser extent, also acts on hypoxanthine (PubMed:9100006, PubMed:3886014). Does not ribophosphorylate adenine (PubMed:3886014). From Esch
   7257..7592    +  CDS            gpt (fragment): XGPT_ECOLI - Also known as gpp, gxu. Experimental evidence at protein level: Swiss-Prot protein existence level 1. Purine salvage pathway enzyme that catalyzes the transfer of the ribosyl-5-phosphate group from 5-phospho-alpha-D-ribose 1- diphosphate (PRPP) to the N9 position of the 6-oxopurines guanine and xanthine to form the corresponding ribonucleotides GMP (guanosine 5'- monophosphate) and XMP (xanthosine 5'-monophosphate), with the release of PPi. To a lesser extent, also acts on hypoxanthine (PubMed:9100006, PubMed:3886014). Does not ribophosphorylate adenine (PubMed:3886014). From Esch
   7687..7992    +  CDS            frsA (fragment): FRSA_ECOLI - Also known as yafA. Experimental evidence at protein level: Swiss-Prot protein existence level 1. Catalyzes the hydrolysis of esters (PubMed:15808744). Displays esterase activity toward pNP-butyrate (PubMed:15808744). May stimulate mixed-acid fermentation by acting as a fermentation/respiration switch that down-regulates respiration and up- regulates fermentation rates (PubMed:15169777). From Escherichia coli (strain K12).
   7996..8070    +  CDS            small t antigen (fragment): SV40 (simian virus 40) small t antigen
   8072..8137    +  intron         small t intron: SV40 (simian virus 40) small t antigen intron
   8267..8287    +  CDS            SV40 NLS: nuclear localization signal of SV40 (simian virus 40) large T antigen
   8606..8689    +  CDS            large T antigen (fragment): large T antigen from SV40 (simian virus 40)
   8712..8846    +  polyA_signal   SV40 poly(A) signal: SV40 polyadenylation signal
   9013..9342    +  CDS            nef (fragment): NEF_HV1BR - Experimental evidence at protein level: Swiss-Prot protein existence level 1. Extracellular Nef protein targets CD4(+) T-lymphocytes for apoptosis by interacting with CXCR4 surface receptors (PubMed:14990729). From Human immunodeficiency virus type 1 group M subtype B (isolate BRU/LAI) (HIV-1).
   9390..9647    +  LTR            5' LTR (truncated): truncated 5' long terminal repeat (LTR) from HIV-1
   9694..9819    +  misc_feature   HIV-1 Ψ: packaging signal of human immunodeficiency virus type 1
   9803..10141   +  CDS            HIV-1 gag (fragment): gag protein from human immunodeficiency virus 1; gag
  10316..145     +  misc_feature   RRE (across the origin): The Rev response element (RRE) of HIV-1 allows for Rev-dependent mRNA export from the nucleus to the cytoplasm.
>Addgene plasmid #188629 | pHR Clover-VISH2 | addgene full sequence | sequence record 380564 | Addgene NGS Result
TGTCTGGTATAGTGCAGCAGCAGAACAATTTGCTGAGGGCTATTGAGGCGCAACAGCATCTGTTGCAACT
CACAGTCTGGGGCATCAAGCAGCTCCAGGCAAGAATCCTGGCTGTGGAAAGATACCTAAAGGATCAACAG
CTCCTGGGGATTTGGGGTTGCTCTGGAAAACTCATTTGCACCACTGCTGTGCCTTGGAATGCTAGTTGGA
GTAATAAATCTCTGGAACAGATTTGGAATCACACGACCTGGATGGAGTGGGACAGAGAAATTAACAATTA
CACAAGCTTAATACACTCCTTAATTGAAGAATCGCAAAACCAGCAAGAAAAGAATGAACAAGAATTATTG
GAATTAGATAAATGGGCAAGTTTGTGGAATTGGTTTAACATAACAAATTGGCTGTGGTATATAAAATTAT
TCATAATGATAGTAGGAGGCTTGGTAGGTTTAAGAATAGTTTTTGCTGTACTTTCTATAGTGAATAGAGT
TAGGCAGGGATATTCACCATTATCGTTTCAGACCCACCTCCCAACCCCGAGGGGACCCGACAGGCCCGAA
GGAATAGAAGAAGAAGGTGGAGAGAGAGACAGAGACAGATCCATTCGATTAGTGAACGGATCTCGACGGT
ATCGCCAAATGGCAGTATTCATCCACAATTTTAAAAGAAAAGGGGGGATTGGGGGGTACAGTGCAGGGGA
AAGAATAGTAGACATAATAGCAACAGACATACAAACTAAAGAATTACAAAAACAAATTACAAAAATTCAA
AATTTTCGGGTTTATTACAGGGACAGCAGAGATCCAGTTTGGATCGATAAGCTTGATATCGAATTCCTGC
AGCCCCGATAAAATAAAAGATTTTATTTAGTCTCCAGAAAAAGGGGGGAATGAAAGACCCCACCTGTAGG
TTTGGCAAGCTAGCTGCAGTAACGCCATTTTGCAAGGCATGGAAAAATACCAAACCAAGAATAGAGAAGT
TCAGATCAAGGGCGGGTACATGAAAATAGCTAACGTTGGGCCAAACAGGATATCTGCGGTGAGCAGTTTC
GGCCCCGGCCCGGGGCCAAGAACAGATGGTCACCGCAGTTTCGGCCCCGGCCCGAGGCCAAGAACAGATG
GTCCCCAGATATGGCCCAACCCTCAGCAGTTTCTTAAGACCCATCAGATGTTTCCAGGCTCCCCCAAGGA
CCTGAAATGACCCTGCGCCTTATTTGAATTAACCAATCAGCCTGCTTCTCGCTTCTGTTCGCGCGCTTCT
GCTTCCCGAGCTCTATAAAAGAGCTCACAACCCCTCACTCGGCGCGCCAGTCCTCCGACAGACTGAGTCG
CCCGGGGGGGATCTGGAGCTCTCGAGAATTCTCACGCGTCAAGTGGAGCAAGGCAGGTGGACAGTGGATC
CGGTCGCCACCATGGTGAGCAAGGGCGAGGAGCTGTTCACCGGGGTTGTGCCCATCCTGGTCGAGCTGGA
CGGCGACGTAAACGGCCACAAGTTCAGCGTCCGCGGCGAGGGCGAGGGCGATGCCACCAACGGCAAGCTG
ACCCTGAAGTTCATCTGCACCACCGGCAAGCTGCCCGTGCCCTGGCCCACCCTCGTGACCACCTTCGGCT
ACGGCGTGGCCTGCTTCAGCCGCTACCCCGACCACATGAAGCAGCACGACTTCTTCAAGTCCGCCATGCC
CGAAGGCTACGTCCAGGAGCGCACCATCTCTTTCAAGGACGACGGTACCTACAAGACCCGCGCCGAGGTG
AAGTTCGAGGGCGACACCCTGGTGAACCGCATCGAGCTGAAGGGCATCGACTTCAAGGAGGACGGCAACA
TCCTGGGGCACAAGCTGGAGTACAACTTCAACAGCCACAACGTCTATATCACGGCCGACAAGCAGAAGAA
CGGCATCAAGGCTAACTTCAAGATCCGCCACAACGTTGAGGACGGCAGCGTGCAGCTCGCCGACCACTAC
CAGCAGAACACCCCCATCGGCGACGGCCCCGTGCTGCTGCCCGACAACCACTACCTGAGCCATCAGTCCG
CCCTGAGCAAAGACCCCAACGAGAAGCGCGATCACATGGTCCTGCTGGAGTTCGTGACCGCCGCCGGTAG
TGGCTCCTGGTACGCAGGCCCTATGGAACGGGCTGGCGCAGAATCTATCCTGGCCAACCGATCTGATGGG
ACGTTCTTGGTACGGCAACGGGTTAAAGATGCCGCCGAGTTCGCGATCTCCATTAAGTATAACGTGGAAG
TTAAGCACATAAAAATTATGACTGCAGAGGGACTTTATCGAATCACGGAGAAGAAGGCTTTCCGCGGGCT
TACCGAGCTTGTGGAGTTTTACCAGCAAAATAGCTTGAAAGATTGTTTTAAGTCCCTCGACACAACCCTC
CAGTTCCCATTTGGCAGCGGGTCAGGCTCTGGGTCAGGGTCAGGGTCCAGCGGTAGTGGCAGCGGTGGAG
GTGGAGGTAGCGGAGGTGGCTCTGGGGGTAGTTCTGGTTCTTCAAGCGGCGGCGGTGGTAGCTGGTATAA
TAAATCCATCAGCAGAGATAAGGCTGAAAAACTTCTCCTGGATACTGGAAAGGAGGGCGCTTTTATGGTT
CGGGACAGTCGCACCGCAGGAACCTACACTGTAAGCGTTTTCACGAAAGCTGTAGTATCTGAAAACAATC
CGTGCATCAAGCATTATCATATTAAAGAGACTAATGATAACCCCAAGCGGTATTATGTAGCAGAGAAGTA
CGTGTTCGATAGTATTCCCTTGCTTATTAATTATCATCAGCACAATGGGGGAGGCCTTGTTACGCGGCTC
AGGTATCCAGTCTGACTGAGGCCGCGACTCTAGAGTCGACCTGCAGGCATGCAAGCTTGATATCAAGCTT
ATCGATAATCAACCTCTGGATTACAAAATTTGTGAAAGATTGACTGGTATTCTTAACTATGTTGCTCCTT
TTACGCTATGTGGATACGCTGCTTTAATGCCTTTGTATCATGCTATTGCTTCCCGTATGGCTTTCATTTT
CTCCTCCTTGTATAAATCCTGGTTGCTGTCTCTTTATGAGGAGTTGTGGCCCGTTGTCAGGCAACGTGGC
GTGGTGTGCACTGTGTTTGCTGACGCAACCCCCACTGGTTGGGGCATTGCCACCACCTGTCAGCTCCTTT
CCGGGACTTTCGCTTTCCCCCTCCCTATTGCCACGGCGGAACTCATCGCCGCCTGCCTTGCCCGCTGCTG
GACAGGGGCTCGGCTGTTGGGCACTGACAATTCCGTGGTGTTGTCGGGGAAATCATCGTCCTTTCCTTGG
CTGCTCGCCTGTGTTGCCACCTGGATTCTGCGCGGGACGTCCTTCTGCTACGTCCCTTCGGCCCTCAATC
CAGCGGACCTTCCTTCCCGCGGCCTGCTGCCGGCTCTGCGGCCTCTTCCGCGTCTTCGCCTTCGCCCTCA
GACGAGTCGGATCTCCCTTTGGGCCGCCTCCCCGCATCGATACCGTCGACCTCGAGGGAATTAATTCGAG
CTCGGTACCTTTAAGACCAATGACTTACAAGGCAGCTGTAGATCTTAGCCACTTTTTAAAAGAAAAGGGG
GGACTGGAAGGGCTAATTCACTCCCAACGAAGACAAGATCTGCTTTTTGCTTGTACTGGGTCTCTCTGGT
TAGACCAGATCTGAGCCTGGGAGCTCTCTGGCTAACTAGGGAACCCACTGCTTAAGCCTCAATAAAGCTT
GCCTTGAGTGCTTCAAGTAGTGTGTGCCCGTCTGTTGTGTGACTCTGGTAACTAGAGATCCCTCAGACCC
TTTTAGTCAGTGTGGAAAATCTCTAGCAGCATCTAGAATTAATTCCGTGTATTCTATAGTGTCACCTAAA
TCGTATGTGTATGATACATAAGGTTATGTATTAATTGTAGCCGCGTTCTAACGACAATATGTACAAGCCT
AATTGTGTAGCATCTGGCTTACTGAAGCAGACCCTATCATCTCTCTCGTAAACTGCCGTCAGAGTCGGTT
TGGTTGGACGAACCTTCTGAGTTTCTGGTAACGCCGTCCCGCACCCGGAAATGGTCAGCGAACCAATCAG
CAGGGTCATCGCTAGCCAGATCCTCTACGCCGGACGCATCGTGGCCGGCATCACCGGCGCCACAGGTGCG
GTTGCTGGCGCCTATATCGCCGACATCACCGATGGGGAAGATCGGGCTCGCCACTTCGGGCTCATGAGCG
CTTGTTTCGGCGTGGGTATGGTGGCAGGCCCCGTGGCCGGGGGACTGTTGGGCGCCATCTCCTTGCATGC
ACCATTCCTTGCGGCGGCGGTGCTCAACGGCCTCAACCTACTACTGGGCTGCTTCCTAATGCAGGAGTCG
CATAAGGGAGAGCGTCGAATGGTGCACTCTCAGTACAATCTGCTCTGATGCCGCATAGTTAAGCCAGCCC
CGACACCCGCCAACACCCGCTGACGCGCCCTGACGGGCTTGTCTGCTCCCGGCATCCGCTTACAGACAAG
CTGTGACCGTCTCCGGGAGCTGCATGTGTCAGAGGTTTTCACCGTCATCACCGAAACGCGCGAGACGAAA
GGGCCTCGTGATACGCCTATTTTTATAGGTTAATGTCATGATAATAATGGTTTCTTAGACGTCAGGTGGC
ACTTTTCGGGGAAATGTGCGCGGAACCCCTATTTGTTTATTTTTCTAAATACATTCAAATATGTATCCGC
TCATGAGACAATAACCCTGATAAATGCTTCAATAATATTGAAAAAGGAAGAGTATGAGTATTCAACATTT
CCGTGTCGCCCTTATTCCCTTTTTTGCGGCATTTTGCCTTCCTGTTTTTGCTCACCCAGAAACGCTGGTG
AAAGTAAAAGATGCTGAAGATCAGTTGGGTGCACGAGTGGGTTACATCGAACTGGATCTCAACAGCGGTA
AGATCCTTGAGAGTTTTCGCCCCGAAGAACGTTTTCCAATGATGAGCACTTTTAAAGTTCTGCTATGTGG
CGCGGTATTATCCCGTATTGACGCCGGGCAAGAGCAACTCGGTCGCCGCATACACTATTCTCAGAATGAC
TTGGTTGAGTACTCACCAGTCACAGAAAAGCATCTTACGGATGGCATGACAGTAAGAGAATTATGCAGTG
CTGCCATAACCATGAGTGATAACACTGCGGCCAACTTACTTCTGACAACGATCGGAGGACCGAAGGAGCT
AACCGCTTTTTTGCACAACATGGGGGATCATGTAACTCGCCTTGATCGTTGGGAACCGGAGCTGAATGAA
GCCATACCAAACGACGAGCGTGACACCACGATGCCTGTAGCAATGGCAACAACGTTGCGCAAACTATTAA
CTGGCGAACTACTTACTCTAGCTTCCCGGCAACAATTAATAGACTGGATGGAGGCGGATAAAGTTGCAGG
ACCACTTCTGCGCTCGGCCCTTCCGGCTGGCTGGTTTATTGCTGATAAATCTGGAGCCGGTGAGCGTGGG
TCTCGCGGTATCATTGCAGCACTGGGGCCAGATGGTAAGCCCTCCCGTATCGTAGTTATCTACACGACGG
GGAGTCAGGCAACTATGGATGAACGAAATAGACAGATCGCTGAGATAGGTGCCTCACTGATTAAGCATTG
GTAACTGTCAGACCAAGTTTACTCATATATACTTTAGATTGATTTAAAACTTCATTTTTAATTTAAAAGG
ATCTAGGTGAAGATCCTTTTTGATAATCTCATGACCAAAATCCCTTAACGTGAGTTTTCGTTCCACTGAG
CGTCAGACCCCGTAGAAAAGATCAAAGGATCTTCTTGAGATCCTTTTTTTCTGCGCGTAATCTGCTGCTT
GCAAACAAAAAAACCACCGCTACCAGCGGTGGTTTGTTTGCCGGATCAAGAGCTACCAACTCTTTTTCCG
AAGGTAACTGGCTTCAGCAGAGCGCAGATACCAAATACTGTTCTTCTAGTGTAGCCGTAGTTAGGCCACC
ACTTCAAGAACTCTGTAGCACCGCCTACATACCTCGCTCTGCTAATCCTGTTACCAGTGGCTGCTGCCAG
TGGCGATAAGTCGTGTCTTACCGGGTTGGACTCAAGACGATAGTTACCGGATAAGGCGCAGCGGTCGGGC
TGAACGGGGGGTTCGTGCACACAGCCCAGCTTGGAGCGAACGACCTACACCGAACTGAGATACCTACAGC
GTGAGCTATGAGAAAGCGCCACGCTTCCCGAAGGGAGAAAGGCGGACAGGTATCCGGTAAGCGGCAGGGT
CGGAACAGGAGAGCGCACGAGGGAGCTTCCAGGGGGAAACGCCTGGTATCTTTATAGTCCTGTCGGGTTT
CGCCACCTCTGACTTGAGCGTCGATTTTTGTGATGCTCGTCAGGGGGGCGGAGCCTATGGAAAAACGCCA
GCAACGCGGCCTTTTTACGGTTCCTGGCCTTTTGCTGGCCTTTTGCTCACATGTTCTTTCCTGCGTTATC
CCCTGATTCTGTGGATAACCGTATTACCGCCTTTGAGTGAGCTGATACCGCTCGCCGCAGCCGAACGACC
GAGCGCAGCGAGTCAGTGAGCGAGGAAGCGGAAGAGCGCCCAATACGCAAACCGCCTCTCCCCGCGCGTT
GGCCGATTCATTAATGCAGCTGTGGAATGTGTGTCAGTTAGGGTGTGGAAAGTCCCCAGGCTCCCCAGCA
GGCAGAAGTATGCAAAGCATGCATCTCAATTAGTCAGCAACCAGGTGTGGAAAGTCCCCAGGCTCCCCAG
CAGGCAGAAGTATGCAAAGCATGCATCTCAATTAGTCAGCAACCATAGTCCCGCCCCTAACTCCGCCCAT
CCCGCCCCTAACTCCGCCCAGTTCCGCCCATTCTCCGCCCCATGGCTGACTAATTTTTTTTATTTATGCA
GAGGCCGAGGCCGCCTCGGCCTCTGAGCTATTCCAGAAGTAGTGAGGAGGCTTTTTTGGAGGCCTAGGCT
TTTGCAAAAAGCTTGGACACAAGACAGGCTTGCGAGATATGTTTGAGAATACCACTTTATCCCGCGTCAG
GGAGAGGCAGTGCGTAAAAAGACGCGGACTCATGTGAAATACTGGTTTTTAGTGCGCCAGATCTCTATAA
TCTCGCGCAACCTATTTTCCCCTCGAACACTTTTTAAGCCGTAGATAAACAGGCTGGGACACTTCACATG
AGCGAAAAATACATCGTCACCTGGGACATGTTGCAGATCCATGCACGTAAACTCGCAAGCCGACTGATGC
CTTCTGAACAATGGAAAGGCATTATTGCCGTAAGCCGTGGCGGTCTGTACCGGGTGCGTTACTGGCGCGT
GAACTGGGTATTCGTCATGTCGATACCGTTTGTATTTCCAGCTACGATCACGACAACCAGCGCGAGCTTA
AAGTGCTGAAACGCGCAGAAGGCGATGGCGAAGGCTTCATCGTTATTGATGACCTGGTGGATACCGGTGG
TACTGCGGTTGCGATTCGTGAAATGTATCCAAAAGCGCACTTTGTCACCATCTTCGCAAAACCGGCTGGT
CGTCCGCTGGTTGATGACTATGTTGTTGATATCCCGCAAGATACCTGGATTGAACAGCCGTGGGATATGG
GCGTCGTATTCGTCCCGCCAATCTCCGGTCGCTAATCTTTTCAACGCCTGGCACTGCCGGGCGTTGTTCT
TTTTAACTTCAGGCGGGTTACAATAGTTTCCAGTAAGTATTCTGGAGGCTGCATCCATGACACAGGCAAA
CCTGAGCGAAACCCTGTTCAAACCCCGCTTTAAACATCCTGAAACCTCGACGCTAGTCCGCCGCTTTAAT
CACGGCGCACAACCGCCTGTGCAGTCGGCCCTTGATGGTAAAACCATCCCTCACTGGTATCGCATGATTA
ACCGTCTGATGTGGATCTGGCGCGGCATTGACCCACGCGAAATCCTCGACGTCCAGGCACGTATTGTGAT
GAGCGATGCCGAACGTACCGACGATGATTTATACGATACGGTGATTGGCTACCGTGGCGGCAACTGGATT
TATGAGTGGGCCCCGGATCTTTGTGAAGGAACCTTACTTCTGTGGTGTGACATAATTGGACAAACTACCT
ACAGAGATTTAAAGCTCTAAGGTAAATATAAAATTTTTAAGTGTATAATGTGTTAAACTACTGATTCTAA
TTGTTTGTGTATTTTAGATTCCAACCTATGGAACTGATGAATGGGAGCAGTGGTGGAATGCCTTTAATGA
GGAAAACCTGTTTTGCTCAGAAGAAATGCCATCTAGTGATGATGAGGCTACTGCTGACTCTCAACATTCT
ACTCCTCCAAAAAAGAAGAGAAAGGTAGAAGACCCCAAGGACTTTCCTTCAGAATTGCTAAGTTTTTTGA
GTCATGCTGTGTTTAGTAATAGAACTCTTGCTTGCTTTGCTATTTACACCACAAAGGAAAAAGCTGCACT
GCTATACAAGAAAATTATGGAAAAATATTCTGTAACCTTTATAAGTAGGCATAACAGTTATAATCATAAC
ATACTGTTTTTTCTTACTCCACACAGGCATAGAGTGTCTGCTATTAATAACTATGCTCAAAAATTGTGTA
CCTTTAGCTTTTTAATTTGTAAAGGGGTTAATAAGGAATATTTGATGTATAGTGCCTTGACTAGAGATCA
TAATCAGCCATACCACATTTGTAGAGGTTTTACTTGCTTTAAAAAACCTCCCACACCTCCCCCTGAACCT
GAAACATAAAATGAATGCAATTGTTGTTGTTAACTTGTTTATTGCAGCTTATAATGGTTACAAATAAAGC
AATAGCATCACAAATTTCACAAATAAAGCATTTTTTTCACTGCATTCTAGTTGTGGTTTGTCCAAACTCA
TCAATGTATCTTATCATGTCTGGATCAACTGGATAACTCAAGCTAACCAAAATCATCCCAAACTTCCCAC
CCCATACCCTATTACCACTGCCAATTACCTGTGGTTTCATTTACTCTAAACCTGTGATTCCTCTGAATTA
TTTTCATTTTAAAGAAATTGTATTTGTTAAATATGTACTACAAACTTAGTAGTTGGAAGGGCTAATTCAC
TCCCAAAGAAGACAAGATATCCTTGATCTGTGGATCTACCACACACAAGGCTACTTCCCTGATTAGCAGA
ACTACACACCAGGGCCAGGGGTCAGATATCCACTGACCTTTGGATGGTGCTACAAGCTAGTACCAGTTGA
GCCAGATAAGGTAGAAGAGGCCAATAAAGGAGAGAACACCAGCTTGTTACACCCTGTGAGCCTGCATGGG
ATGGATGACCCGGAGAGAGAAGTGTTAGAGTGGAGGTTTGACAGCCGCCTAGCATTTCATCACGTGGCCC
GAGAGCTGCATCCGGAGTACTTCAAGAACTGCTGATATCGAGCTTGCTACAAGGGACTTTCCGCTGGGGA
CTTTCCAGGGAGGCGTGGCCTGGGCGGGACTGGGGAGTGGCGAGCCCTCAGATCCTGCATATAAGCAGCT
GCTTTTTGCCTGTACTGGGTCTCTCTGGTTAGACCAGATCTGAGCCTGGGAGCTCTCTGGCTAACTAGGG
AACCCACTGCTTAAGCCTCAATAAAGCTTGCCTTGAGTGCTTCAAGTAGTGTGTGCCCGTCTGTTGTGTG
ACTCTGGTAACTAGAGATCCCTCAGACCCTTTTAGTCAGTGTGGAAAATCTCTAGCAGTGGCGCCCGAAC
AGGGACTTGAAAGCGAAAGGGAAACCAGAGGAGCTCTCTCGACGCAGGACTCGGCTTGCTGAAGCGCGCA
CGGCAAGAGGCGAGGGGCGGCGACTGGTGAGTACGCCAAAAATTTTGACTAGCGGAGGCTAGAAGGAGAG
AGATGGGTGCGAGAGCGTCAGTATTAAGCGGGGGAGAATTAGATCGCGATGGGAAAAAATTCGGTTAAGG
CCAGGGGGAAAGAAAAAATATAAATTAAAACATATAGTATGGGCAAGCAGGGAGCTAGAACGATTCGCAG
TTAATCCTGGCCTGTTAGAAACATCAGAAGGCTGTAGACAAATACTGGGACAGCTACAACCATCCCTTCA
GACAGGATCAGAAGAACTTAGATCATTATATAATACAGTAGCAACCCTCTATTGTGTGCATCAAAGGATA
GAGATAAAAGACACCAAGGAAGCTTTAGACAAGATAGAGGAAGAGCAAAACAAAAGTAAGACCACCGCAC
AGCAAGCGGCCGGCCGCTGATCTTCAGACCTGGAGGAGGAGATATGAGGGACAATTGGAGAAGTGAATTA
TATAAATATAAAGTAGTAAAAATTGAACCATTAGGAGTAGCACCCACCAAGGCAAAGAGAAGAGTGGTGC
AGAGAGAAAAAAGAGCAGTGGGAATAGGAGCTTTGTTCCTTGGGTTCTTGGGAGCAGCAGGAAGCACTAT
GGGCGCAGCGTCAATGACGCTGACGGTACAGGCCAGACAATTAT
